>Addgene plasmid #231209 | CA-0266 CMVTO-IVT-UTR-mRens-cageIL-2-c-myc_T2A_ERret-H2M-Renin (FLP-IN) | addgene full sequence | sequence record 459225 | Addgene NGS Result
GTTGACATTGATTATTGACTAGTTATTAATAGTAATCAATTACGGGGTCATTAGTTCATAGCCCATATAT
GGAGTTCCGCGTTACATAACTTACGGTAAATGGCCCGCCTGGCTGACCGCCCAACGACCCCCGCCCATTG
ACGTCAATAATGACGTATGTTCCCATAGTAACGCCAATAGGGACTTTCCATTGACGTCAATGGGTGGAGT
ATTTACGGTAAACTGCCCACTTGGCAGTACATCAAGTGTATCATATGCCAAGTACGCCCCCTATTGACGT
CAATGACGGTAAATGGCCCGCCTGGCATTATGCCCAGTACATGACCTTATGGGACTTTCCTACTTGGCAG
TACATCTACGTATTAGTCATCGCTATTACCATGGTGATGCGGTTTTGGCAGTACATCAATGGGCGTGGAT
AGCGGTTTGACTCACGGGGATTTCCAAGTCTCCACCCCATTGACGTCAATGGGAGTTTGTTTTGGCACCA
AAATCAACGGGACTTTCCAAAATGTCGTAACAACTCCGCCCCATTGACGCAAATGGGCGGTAGGCGTGTA
CGGTGGGAGGTCTATATAAGCAGAGCTCTCCCTATCAGTGATAGAGATCTCCCTATCAGTGATAGAGATC
GTCGACGAGCTCGTTTAGTGAACCGTCAGATCGCCTGGAGACGCCATCCACGCTGTTTTGACCTCCATAG
AAGACACCGGGACCGATCCAGCCTCCGGACTCTAGCGTTTAAACTTAAGCTCGCTAGAGATCCGCGGCCG
CTAATACGACTCACTATAGGGAGAAAAATAACAAATCTCAACACAACATATACAAAACAAACGAATCTCA
AGCAATCAAGCATTCTACTTCTATTGCAGCAATTTAAATCATTTCTTTTAAAGCAAAAGCAATTTTCTGA
AAATTTTCACCATTTACGAACGATAAAGCTTTCGCCACCATGTACAGGATGCAACTCCTGTCTTGCATTG
CACTAAGTCTTGCACTTGTCACAAACGCTAGCGCTCCAACCTCCAGCTCTACAAAAAAGACTCAGCTGCA
GCTGGAGCACCTGCTGCTCGACCTACAAATGATACTCAACGGAATCAACAACTATAAGAATCCTAAGCTG
ACGCGGATGCTGACCGCCAAGTTTTACATGCCCAAAAAGGCGACCGAGCTGAAGCATTTGCAGTGTCTGG
AGGAAGAGCTCAAGCCTTTGGAGGAGGTGCTTAATCTCGCCCAAAGCAAAAATTTCCACTTTGATCCGCG
GGACGTCGTGTCAAATATCAACGTCTTTGTGCTGGAACTGAAAGGCTCTGAGACAACCTTTATGTGTGAA
TATGCCGATGAAACTGCTACCATCGTTGAGTTTTTAAATCGATGGATAACATTTTGCCAGAGTATAATTT
CTACTTTGACCGGCGCCGGGACAGGATACATCCATCCCTTCCACCTGCTCTACCACAACAAGAGCGGCGG
TGGGGGATCCGCGGTGAATGGCACTTCCCAGTTCACATGCTTCTACAATTCGAGAGCCAACATCTCCTGT
GTCTGGAGCCAAGATGGGGCTCTGCAGGACACTTCCTGCCAAGTCCATGCCTGGCCGGACAGACGGCGGT
GGAACCAAACCTGTGAGCTGCTCCCCGTGAGTCAAGCATCCTGGGCCTGCAACCTGATCCTCGGAGCCCC
AGATTCTCAGAAACTGACCACAGTTGACATCGTCACCCTGAGGGTGCTGTGCCGTGAGGGGGTGCGATGG
AGGGTGATGGCCATCCAGGACTTCAAGCCCTTTGAGAACCTTCGCCTGATGGCCCCCATCTCCCTCCAAG
TTGTCCACGTGGAGACCCACAGATGCAACATAAGCTGGGAAATCTCCCAAGCCTCCCACTACTTTGAAAG
ACACCTGGAGTTCGAGGCCCGGACGCTGTCCCCAGGCCACACCTGGGAGGAGGCCCCCCTGCTGACTCTC
AAGCAGAAGCAGGAATGGATCTGCCTGGAGACGCTCACCCCAGACACCCAGTATGAGTTTCAGGTGCGGG
TCAAGCCTCTGCAAGGCGAGTTCACGACCTGGAGCCCCTGGAGCCAGCCCCTGGCCTTCAGGACAAAGCC
TGCAGCCCTTGGGAAGGACACCGAGCAGAAGCTCATCAGCGAAGAGGACCTGGAAGGTCGGGGGAGTTTG
CTTACCTGTGGCGATGTCGAGGAGAATCCAGGACCCATGGACGGTTGGAGAAGGATGCCCCGGTGGGGCC
TTTTGCTGCTCCTGTGGGGAAGCTGCACCTTCGGGGCTAGCCTCACTCTCGGTAATACTACTTCCTCAGT
CATCTTAACCAACTACATGGATACGCAGTATTACGGGGAAATCGGCATTGGCACACCCCCTCAGACTTTT
AAGGTAGTTTTTGATACTGGGTCTAGCAATGTTTGGGTCCCTAGCAGTAAGTGTTCCCGCCTGTATACAG
CGTGTGTTTACCATAAGTTATTTGACGCCTCAGACTCCTCTAGCTATAAACACAACGGCACCGAGCTCAC
CATCCACTACAGCACAGGGACTGTTTCGGGGTTTCTGTCCCAGGACATTATTACAGTGGGAGGTATTACA
GTGACCCAAATGTTTGGGGAGGTGACCGAGATGCCGGCTCTGCCGTTCATGCTGGCAGAGTTCGACGGGG
TCGTTGGCATGGGCTTCATCGAGCAGGCTGTGGGGCGGGTAACCCCCATCTTCGACAACATCATTAGCCA
GGGCGTGCTAAAGGAGGACGTGTTCAGCTTTTATTACAATAGAGATTCTGAAAACTCTCAGAGTTTGGGC
GGCCAGATAGTGCTTGGAGGCAGTGATCCCCAGCACTACGAAGGCAATTTTCACTATATAAATCTGATCA
AAACTGGGGTGTGGCAGATCCAGATGAAGGGGGTGTCAGTGGGTTCCTCTACGTTATTGTGCGAGGACGG
ATGTCTGGCCGTGGTAGACACTGGAGCTAGTTACATCAGCGGCTCAACCAGCTCAATTGAAAAGCTGATG
GAGGCACTGGGAGCAAAAAAGCGGTTGTTCGATTACGTCGTGAAATGTAATGAGGGACCTACCCTGCCCG
ACATCTCTTTCCATCTGGGTGGAAAAGAGTATACTCTGACAAGCGCCGATTACGTATTTCAGGAGTCCTA
CTCGTCCAAAAAACTCTGCACGTTAGCAATCCACGCCATGGACATCCCTCCACCAACCGGACCTACCTGG
GCTCTGGGGGCCACATTTATACGAAAATTCTATACCGAGTTCGATCGCAGGAACAACCGTATCGGCTTTG
CACTTGCCAGGGGCGCCGGGACAGGAGGGTCTGGGGGTGGCACTGGCGGATCTGGAGGAGACTACAAGGA
CGATGACGACAACGGCGGATCGGGGGGGTCTGGTGGTAGTGGCGGTTCGGGGGGAGGCACAGGTGGATCC
ATGGCTCTCATTGTCTTGGGCGGTGTGGCCGGGTTACTGCTGTTCATCGGACTTGGCATATTTTTCGGGG
GCGGCTCTCTCGAGAACTTGTACTTCCAGAGTGGCAGTGGAGGTACCCTTCTCGAAGCCCTGACCTTAGC
CAGTGCACGGGGACCCCTGAGGAAGAGATCTGTGCCAATGGCTAAGGCGAAACCGAAATTCTCCATCTCA
CCTGACAGCTTGAGCTAGCTCGAGCTGGTACTGCATGCACGCAATGCTAGCTGCCCCTTTCCCGTCCTGG
GTACCCCGAGTCTCCCCCGACCTCGGGTCCCAGGTATGCTCCCACCTCCACCTGCCCCACTCACCACCTC
TGCTAGTTCCAGACACCTCCCAAGCACGCAGCAATGCAGCTCAAAACGCTTAGCCTAGCCACACCCCCAC
GGGAAACAGCAGTGATTAACCTTTAGCAATAAACGAAAGTTTAACTAAGCTATACTAACCCCAGGGTTGG
TCAATTTCGTGCCAGCCACACCCTGGAGCTAGCGGGCCCGAACAAAAACTCATCTCAGAAGAGGATCTGA
ATAGCGCCGTCGACCATCATCATAATCATCATTGAGTTTAAACCCGCTGATCAGCCTCGACTGTGCCTTC
TAGTTGCCAGCCATCTGTTGTTTGCCCCTCCCCCGTGCCTTCCTTGACCCTGGAAGGTGCCACTCCCACT
GTCCTTTCCTAATAAAATGAGGAAATTGCATCGCATTGTCTGAGTAGGTGTCATTCTATTCTGGGGGGTG
GGGTGGGGCAGGACAGCAAGGGGGAGGATTGGGAAGACAATAGCAGGCATGCTGGGGATGCGGTGGGCTC
TATGGAGATCTATCGATGTTCTGGGGATGCGGTGGGCTCTATGGCTTCTGAGGCGGAAAGAACCAGCTGG
GGCTCTAGGGGGTATCCCC
[124 nt withheld, positions 4360-4483]
C
[91 nt withheld, positions 4485-4575]
AGGGTGATGGTTCACGTACCTAGAAGTTCCTATTCCGAAGTTCCTATTCTCTAGAAAGTATAGGAACTTC
CTTGGCCAAAAAGCCTGAACTCACCGCGACGTCTGTCGAGAAGTTTCTGATCGAAAAGTTCGACAGCGTC
TCCGACCTGATGCAGCTCTCGGAGGGCGAAGAATCTCGTGCTTTCAGCTTCGATGTAGGAGGGCGTGGAT
ATGTCCTGCGGGTAAATAGCTGCGCCGATGGTTTCTACAAAGATCGTTATGTTTATCGGCACTTTGCATC
GGCCGCGCTCCCGATTCCGGAAGTGCTTGACATTGGGGAATTCAGCGAGAGCCTGACCTATTGCATCTCC
CGCCGTGCACAGGGTGTCACGTTGCAAGACCTGCCTGAAACCGAACTGCCCGCTGTTCTGCAGCCGGTCG
CGGAGGCCATGGATGCGATCGCTGCGGCCGATCTTAGCCAGACGAGCGGGTTCGGCCCATTCGGACCGCA
AGGAATCGGTCAATACACTACATGGCGTGATTTCATATGCGCGATTGCTGATCCCCATGTGTATCACTGG
CAAACTGTGATGGACGACACCGTCAGTGCGTCCGTCGCGCAGGCTCTCGATGAGCTGATGCTTTGGGCCG
AGGACTGCCCCGAAGTCCGGCACCTCGTGCACGCGGATTTCGGCTCCAACAATGTCCTGACGGACAATGG
CCGCATAACAGCGGTCATTGACTGGAGCGAGGCGATGTTCGGGGATTCCCAATACGAGGTCGCCAACATC
TTCTTCTGGAGGCCGTGGTTGGCTTGTATGGAGCAGCAGACGCGCTACTTCGAGCGGAGGCATCCGGAGC
TTGCAGGATCGCCGCGGCTCCGGGCGTATATGCTCCGCATTGGTCTTGACCAACTCTATCAGAGCTTGGT
TGACGGCAATTTCGATGATGCAGCTTGGGCGCAGGGTCGATGCGACGCAATCGTCCGATCCGGAGCCGGG
ACTGTCGGGCGTACACAAATCGCCCGCAGAAGCGCGGCCGTCTGGACCGATGGCTGTGTAGAAGTACTCG
CCGATAGTGGAAACCGACGCCCCAGCACTCGTCCGAGGGCAAAGGAATAGCACGTACTACGAGATTTCGA
TTCCACCGCCGCCTTCTATGAAAGGTTGGGCTTCGGAATCGTTTTCCGGGACGCCGGCTGGATGATCCTC
CAGCGCGGGGATCTCATGCTGGAGTTCTTCGCCCACCCCAACTTGTTTATTGCAGCTTATAATGGTTACA
AATAAAGCAATAGCATCACAAATTTCACAAATAAAGCATTTTTTTCACTGCATTCTAGTTGTGGTTTGTC
CAAACTCATCAATGTATCTTATCATGTCTGTATACCGTCGACCTCTAGCTAGAGCTTGGCGTAATCATGG
TCATAGCTGTTTCCTGTGTGAAATTGTTATCCGCTCACAATTCCACACAACATACGAGCCGGAAGCATAA
AGTGTAAAGCCTGGGGTGCCTAATGAGTGAGCTAACTCACATTAATTGCGTTGCGCTCACTGCCCGCTTT
CCAGTCGGGAAACCTGTCGTGCCAGCTGCATTAATGAATCGGCCAACGCGCGGGGAGAGGCGGTTTGCGT
ATTGGGCGCTCTTCCGCTTCCTCGCTCACTGACTCGCTGCGCTCGGTCGTTCGGCTGCGGCGAGCGGTAT
CAGCTCACTCAAAGGCGGTAATACGGTTATCCACAGAATCAGGGGATAACGCAGGAAAGAACATGTGAGC
AAAAGGCCAGCAAAAGGCCAGGAACCGTAAAAAGGCCGCGTTGCTGGCGTTTTTCCATAGGCTCCGCCCC
CCTGACGAGCATCACAAAAATCGACGCTCAAGTCAGAGGTGGCGAAACCCGACAGGACTATAAAGATACC
AGGCGTTTCCCCCTGGAAGCTCCCTCGTGCGCTCTCCTGTTCCGACCCTGCCGCTTACCGGATACCTGTC
CGCCTTTCTCCCTTCGGGAAGCGTGGCGCTTTCTCATAGCTCACGCTGTAGGTATCTCAGTTCGGTGTAG
GTCGTTCGCTCCAAGCTGGGCTGTGTGCACGAACCCCCCGTTCAGCCCGACCGCTGCGCCTTATCCGGTA
ACTATCGTCTTGAGTCCAACCCGGTAAGACACGACTTATCGCCACTGGCAGCAGCCACTGGTAACAGGAT
TAGCAGAGCGAGGTATGTAGGCGGTGCTACAGAGTTCTTGAAGTGGTGGCCTAACTACGGCTACACTAGA
AGAACAGTATTTGGTATCTGCGCTCTGCTGAAGCCAGTTACCTTCGGAAAAAGAGTTGGTAGCTCTTGAT
CCGGCAAACAAACCACCGCTGGTAGCGGTGGTTTTTTTGTTTGCAAGCAGCAGATTACGCGCAGAAAAAA
AGGATCTCAAGAAGATCCTTTGATCTTTTCTACGGGGTCTGACGCTCAGTGGAACGAAAACTCACGTTAA
GGGATTTTGGTCATGAGATTATCAAAAAGGATCTTCACCTAGATCCTTTTAAATTAAAAATGAAGTTTTA
AATCAATCTAAAGTATATATGAGTAAACTTGGTCTGACAGTTACCAATGCTTAATCAGTGAGGCACCTAT
CTCAGCGATCTGTCTATTTCGTTCATCCATAGTTGCCTGACTCCCCGTCGTGTAGATAACTACGATACGG
GAGGGCTTACCATCTGGCCCCAGTGCTGCAATGATACCGCGAGACCCACGCTCACCGGCTCCAGATTTAT
CAGCAATAAACCAGCCAGCCGGAAGGGCCGAGCGCAGAAGTGGTCCTGCAACTTTATCCGCCTCCATCCA
GTCTATTAATTGTTGCCGGGAAGCTAGAGTAAGTAGTTCGCCAGTTAATAGTTTGCGCAACGTTGTTGCC
ATTGCTACAGGCATCGTGGTGTCACGCTCGTCGTTTGGTATGGCTTCATTCAGCTCCGGTTCCCAACGAT
CAAGGCGAGTTACATGATCCCCCATGTTGTGCAAAAAAGCGGTTAGCTCCTTCGGTCCTCCGATCGTTGT
CAGAAGTAAGTTGGCCGCAGTGTTATCACTCATGGTTATGGCAGCACTGCATAATTCTCTTACTGTCATG
CCATCCGTAAGATGCTTTTCTGTGACTGGTGAGTACTCAACCAAGTCATTCTGAGAATAGTGTATGCGGC
GACCGAGTTGCTCTTGCCCGGCGTCAATACGGGATAATACCGCGCCACATAGCAGAACTTTAAAAGTGCT
CATCATTGGAAAACGTTCTTCGGGGCGAAAACTCTCAAGGATCTTACCGCTGTTGAGATCCAGTTCGATG
TAACCCACTCGTGCACCCAACTGATCTTCAGCATCTTTTACTTTCACCAGCGTTTCTGGGTGAGCAAAAA
CAGGAAGGCAAAATGCCGCAAAAAAGGGAATAAGGGCGACACGGAAATGTTGAATACTCATACTCTTCCT
TTTTCAATATTATTGAAGCATTTATCAGGGTTATTGTCTCATGAGCGGATACATATTTGAATGTATTTAG
AAAAATAAACAAATAGGGGTTCCGCGCACATTTCCCCGAAAAGTGCCACCTGACGTCGACGGATCGGGAG
ATCTCCCGATCCCCTATGGTGCACTCTCAGTACAATCTGCTCTGATGCCGCATAGTTAAGCCAGTATCTG
CTCCCTGCTTGTGTGTTGGAGGTCGCTGAGTAGTGCGCGAGCAAAATTTAAGCTACAACAAGGCAAGGCT
TGACCGACAATTGCATGAAGAATCTGCTTAGGGTTAGGCGTTTTGCGCTGCTTCGTACGGGCCAGATATA
CGC
Features (pLannotate 1.2.2; 28 found; start..end, strand, type, name):
      4..383     +  enhancer       CMV enhancer: human cytomegalovirus immediate early enhancer
    384..587     +  promoter       CMV promoter: human cytomegalovirus (CMV) immediate early promoter
    589..608     +  promoter       PLtetO-1 promoter (fragment): modified phage lambda PL promoter with tet operator sites (Lutz and Bujard, 1997)
    610..629     +  promoter       PLtetO-1 promoter (fragment): modified phage lambda PL promoter with tet operator sites (Lutz and Bujard, 1997)
    637..670     +  promoter       TRE3GV promoter (fragment): 3rd-generation Tet-responsive promoter that can be activated by binding of Tet-On® 3G, optimized for retroviral and lentiviral vectors
    772..790     +  promoter       T7 promoter: promoter for bacteriophage T7 RNA polymerase
    831..867     +  ncRNA          PK1-TEV CVMV: Accession: RF01102 - 5'-leader pseudoknot of TEV/CVMV
    950..1411    +  CDS            IL2: IL2_HUMAN - Experimental evidence at protein level: Swiss-Prot protein existence level 1. Produced by T-cells in response to antigenic or mitogenic stimulation, this protein is required for T-cell proliferation and other activities crucial to regulation of the immune response. Can stimulate B-cells, monocytes, lymphokine-activated killer cells, natural killer cells, and glioma cells. From Homo sapiens (Human).
   1478..2122    +  CDS            IL2RB (fragment): IL2RB_HUMAN - Also known as IL15RB From Homo sapiens (Human).
   2207..3301    +  CDS            REN (fragment): RENI_HUMAN - Experimental evidence at protein level: Swiss-Prot protein existence level 1. Renin is a highly specific endopeptidase, whose only known function is to generate angiotensin I from angiotensinogen in the plasma, initiating a cascade of reactions that produce an elevation of blood pressure and increased sodium retention by the kidney. From Homo sapiens (Human).
   3431..3496    +  CDS            CD4 (fragment): CD4_HUMAN - Experimental evidence at protein level: Swiss-Prot protein existence level 1. (Microbial infection) Primary receptor for human immunodeficiency virus-1 (HIV-1) (PubMed:2214026, PubMed:16331979, PubMed:9641677, PubMed:12089508). Down-regulated by HIV-1 Vpu (PubMed:17346169). Acts as a receptor for Human Herpes virus 7/HHV-7 (PubMed:7909607). From Homo sapiens (Human).
   3545..3655    +  CDS            KCNJ11 (fragment): KCJ11_HUMAN - Experimental evidence at protein level: Swiss-Prot protein existence level 1. This receptor is controlled by G proteins. Inward rectifier potassium channels are characterized by a greater tendency to allow potassium to flow into the cell rather than out of it. Their voltage dependence is regulated by the concentration of extracellular potassium; as external potassium is raised, the voltage range of the channel opening shifts to more positive voltages. The inward rectification is mainly due to the blockage of outward current by internal magnesium. Can be blocked by extracellular b
   4051..4275    +  polyA_signal   bGH poly(A) signal: bovine growth hormone polyadenylation signal
   4291..4314    +  polyA_signal   bGH poly(A) signal (fragment): bovine growth hormone polyadenylation signal
   4318..4339    +  promoter       SV40 promoter (fragment): SV40 enhancer and early promoter
   4360..4593    +  rep_origin     f1 ori (fragment) (sequence partly withheld): f1 bacteriophage origin of replication; arrow indicates direction of (+) strand synthesis
   4598..4645    +  protein_bind   FRT: FLP-mediated recombination occurs in the 8-bp core sequence TCTAGAAA (Turan and Bode, 2011). FLP recombinase from the Saccharomyces cerevisiae 2μ plasmid
   4653..5675    +  CDS            HygR: aminoglycoside phosphotransferase from E. coli; aph(4)-Ia; confers resistance to hygromycin
   5685..5810    +  CDS            ble (fragment): BLE_KLEPN - Experimental evidence at protein level: Swiss-Prot protein existence level 1. Binding protein with a strong affinity to the bleomycin family of antibiotics. Binds to CL990; an antimitotic-antibiotic compound. From Klebsiella pneumoniae.
   5805..5926    +  polyA_signal   SV40 poly(A) signal: SV40 polyadenylation signal
   5999..6015    -  protein_bind   lac operator: The lac repressor binds to the lac operator to inhibit transcription in E. coli. This inhibition can be relieved by adding lactose or isopropyl-β-D-thiogalactopyranoside (IPTG). lac repressor encoded by lacI
   6023..6053    -  promoter       lac promoter: promoter for the E. coli lac operon
   6068..6089    -  protein_bind   CAP binding site: CAP binding activates transcription in the presence of cAMP. E. coli catabolite activator protein
   6102..6194    -  CDS            lacI (fragment): lac repressor; lacI; The lac repressor binds to the lac operator to inhibit transcription in E. coli. This inhibition can be relieved by adding lactose or isopropyl-β-D-thiogalactopyranoside (IPTG).
   6377..6965    -  rep_origin     ori: high-copy-number ColE1/pMB1/pBR322/pUC origin of replication
   7136..7996    -  CDS            AmpR: β-lactamase; bla; confers resistance to ampicillin, carbenicillin, and related antibiotics
   7997..8101    -  promoter       AmpR promoter: bla
   8160..8212    -  misc_feature   bom (fragment): basis of mobility region from pBR322
