[The description below was written by a language model from this plasmid's Addgene catalogue record and pLannotate feature annotations shown in this document.]
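Description:
CA-0266 CMVTO-IVT-UTR-mRens-cageIL-2-c-myc_T2A_ERret-H2M-Renin (FLP-IN) is an 8.4 kb mammalian expression plasmid built on a CMVTO-FlpIn backbone. It is propagated in E. coli through a high-copy ColE1/pUC-type origin with ampicillin selection. For stable mammalian lines, the backbone carries an FRT site placed directly upstream of a hygromycin resistance gene followed by an SV40 poly(A). In this standard Flp-In arrangement, FLP-mediated integration into a genomic FRT landing pad is expected to supply the promoter that activates HygR. This allows selection of single-copy, site-specific integrants.

Expression is driven by the CMV enhancer/promoter followed by tet operator sequences (the "TO" design), so transcription can be repressed in Tet repressor-expressing cells and induced with tetracycline or doxycycline. It terminates at a bGH polyadenylation signal. A T7 promoter and a 5' leader annotated as a TEV-type pseudoknot lie between the CMV region and the coding sequence. This fits the "IVT-UTR" label and suggests the cassette can also serve as a template for in vitro transcribed mRNA.

The single open reading frame encodes two human-derived components separated by a T2A peptide. The first is a "caged" IL-2: IL-2 joined to a fragment of IL2RB, with a c-myc tag, and "mRens" in the name presumably denotes a renin-cleavable site. The second is the renin variant "H2M", followed by a CD4 fragment and a KCNJ11 fragment, which probably provide membrane anchoring and ER retention. The record lists mutations L80F, R81D, L85V, I86V and I92F without specifying which component carries them. The stated purpose is single-transcript delivery of caged IL-2 with ER-localized renin, for protease-controlled release of a secreted signal.
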