Addgene plasmid #231209: CA-0266 CMVTO-IVT-UTR-mRens-cageIL-2-c-myc_T2A_ERret-H2M-Renin (FLP-IN)
Purpose: Single transcript mRNA cageIL-2 (mRens) + ER-renin (H2M)
Depositing lab: Xiaojing Gao. Depositing organization: Stanford University. Publication: Orthogonalized human protease control of secreted signals. Aldrete CA, Call CC, Sant'Anna LE, Vlahos AE, Pei J, Cong Q, Gao XJ. Nat Chem Biol. 2025 Jan 15. doi: 10.1038/s41589-024-01831-x. PubMed 39814991.
Backbone
  Vector backbone: CMVTO-FlpIn
  Vector type: Mammalian Expression
Growth in bacteria
  Bacterial resistance: Ampicillin, 100 μg/mL
  Growth temperature: 37°C
  Growth strain: DH5alpha
  Copy number: High Copy
Gene/Insert
  Gene/Insert name: UTR-mRens-cageIL-2-c-myc_T2A_ERret-H2M-Renin
  Species: H. sapiens (human)
  Mutation: L80F, R81D, L85V, I86V, I92F
  Entrez Gene: IL2 (a.k.a. IL-2, TCGF, lymphokine)
  Cloning method: Ligation Independent Cloning
Terms and licenses: Academic/Nonprofit Terms; Industry Terms: Not Available to Industry
How to cite: CA-0266 CMVTO-IVT-UTR-mRens-cageIL-2-c-myc_T2A_ERret-H2M-Renin (FLP-IN) was a gift from Xiaojing Gao (Addgene plasmid # 231209 ; http://n2t.net/addgene:231209 ; RRID:Addgene_231209)
